Addgene plasmid #18565: T4 Lysozyme E128A
Depositing lab: Brian Matthews. Depositing organization: University of Oregon.
Backbone
  Vector backbone: pHS1403
  Backbone size w/o insert (bp): 5000
  Vector type: Bacterial Expression
Growth in bacteria
  Bacterial resistance: Ampicillin, 100 μg/mL
  Growth temperature: 37°C
  Growth strain: DH5alpha
  Copy number: High Copy
Gene/Insert
  Gene/Insert name: T4 Lysozyme (alt name: 1128A)
  Species: Bacteriophage T4
  Insert size (bp): 600
  Mutation: E128A
  GenBank ID: NP_049736
  Entrez Gene: e (a.k.a. T4p123)
  Cloning method: Restriction Enzyme; 5′ cloning site BamHI (not destroyed); 3′ cloning site HindIII (not destroyed)
  Sequencing primers: 5′ na; 3′ GGCGTATCACGAGGCCC
Terms and licenses: Academic/Nonprofit Terms; Industry Terms: Not Available to Industry
Depositor comments: The BamHI site is 27 bp from the ATG and the HindIII site is 115 bp from the stop.
How to cite: T4 Lysozyme E128A was a gift from Brian Matthews (Addgene plasmid # 18565 ; http://n2t.net/addgene:18565 ; RRID:Addgene_18565)
