[The description below was written by a language model from this plasmid's Addgene catalogue record.]
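Description:
T4 Lysozyme E128A is a bacterial expression plasmid built on the pHS1403 backbone (about 5 kb without the insert) that carries the bacteriophage T4 lysozyme gene, the product of phage gene e, with a single point substitution changing glutamate 128 to alanine. It is maintained in E. coli as a high-copy plasmid under ampicillin selection. No feature table accompanies the record, so the origin of replication, the promoter driving expression and any other regulatory elements of pHS1403 are not stated, and no epitope or purification tags are listed.

The insert of roughly 600 bp was cloned by restriction digestion as a BamHI–HindIII fragment, and both sites remain intact, so the cassette can be excised or transferred to another vector. According to the depositor's notes, the BamHI site lies 27 bp from the start codon and the HindIII site 115 bp from the stop codon, meaning the fragment includes short flanking untranslated sequence on either side of the coding region in addition to the lysozyme open reading frame itself.

The record does not give an explicit purpose. T4 lysozyme is a widely used model protein for studying folding, thermodynamic stability and structure, and replacing a charged side chain with alanine is a typical way to probe a residue's contribution to those properties. This construct is therefore plausibly intended for recombinant production of the E128A variant in bacteria for that kind of biophysical or structural comparison with the wild-type enzyme.
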