>Addgene plasmid #18565 | T4 Lysozyme E128A | addgene partial sequence | sequence record 24351 | 3primeUP
ACGAAAAGCCCGCTCATTAGGCGGGCTCAGATCTGCTCATGTTTGACAGCTTATCATCGATAAGCTTCGG
CAATAAATTCTTGATATGTTTTCATATGTTTCCTTTAAATATTTTAATTAGTAATTGTCTATTCAAGTAA
TTGTGAATATACTATCACAATTCCAAGAGAAAGTAAACAGCTTTATAGATTTTTATACGCGTCCCAAGTG
CCAGTTCTAAACGTTGTAATGACTCGTTTTGCGCGATTAGGTGTTTGATTATACCATCTACTTTTAGCTA
AGTTAACTGCTGCTGCATCCCAGCGTTTTTGTTGAAGCATACGTAAAGAGTTAGTAAATCCTGCCACACC
GGTTTCTCCCATTTGGAAAACCATATTAATCAATGCACAGCGACGAACCGCATCAAGAGAATCATAAACC
GGTTTTAATTTAGCATTTCTCAGAATTCCGCGAACAGCAGCATCAACATCCTGATTAAAGAGTTTTTCAG
CCTCATCTTTTGTAATTACACCATTGCAATTACGCCCAATAGCTTTATCTAATTCAGATTTAGCAGCATT
AAGTGATGGACTTTTTGTAAGCAAATGACCGATGCCAATAGTGTAATAGCCTTCTGTGTCTTTATAGATT
TTAAGTCTAAGACCTTCATCTATACGTAACATTTCAAATATATTCATAATACCTCCTAAGCATCGATGGA
TCCTGTTTCCTGTGTGAAATTGTTATCCGCTCACAATTCCACACATTATACGAGCCGATGATAANTGTCA
CAGGGGATGGGGAGTAGCTGANCTGTTCCTGGTGAATGTANCGCNCCATCCACCATAA
